>Addgene plasmid #185934 | pMRE-Himar-145 | addgene full sequence | sequence record 378612 | Addgene NGS Result
CTAGATGCATGCTCGAGCGGCCGCCAGTGTGATGGATTGAAAAAGGAAGAGTATGAGTATTCAACATTTC
CGTGTCGCCCTTATTCCCTTTTTTGCGGCATTTTGCCTTCCTGTTTTTGCTCACCCAGAAACGCTGGTGA
AAGTAAAAGATGCTGAAGATCAGTTGGGTGCACGAGTGGGTTACATCGAACTGGATCTCAACAGCGGTAA
GATCCTTGAGAGTTTTCGCCCCGAAGAACGTTTTCCAATGATGAGCACTTTTAAAGTTCTGCTAACAGGT
TGGCTGATAAGTCCCCGGTCTGACACATAGATGGCGTCGCTAGTATTAAATGCATATTATTTTTATATAG
TACCAACCTTCAAATGATTCCCAGATCTCAAACTGGAACAACACTCAACCCTATCTCGGTCTATTCTTTT
GATTTATAAGGGATTTTGCCGATTTCGGCCTATTGGTTAAAAAATGAGCTGATTTAACAAAAATTTAACG
CGAATTTTAACAAAATATTAACGCTTACAATTTAGGTGGCACTTTTCGGGGAAATGTGCGCGGAACCAGA
TCCGGCCACGATGCGTCCGGCGTAGAGGATCTGAAGATCAGCAGTTCAACCTGTTGATAGTACGTACTAA
GCTCTCATGTTTCACGTACTAAGCTCTCATGTTTAACGTACTAAGCTCTCATGTTTAACGAACTAAACCC
TCATGGCTAACGTACTAAGCTCTCATGGCTAACGTACTAAGCTCTCATGTTTCACGTACTAAGCTCTCAT
GTTTGAACAATAAAATTAATATAAATCAGCAACTTAAATAGCCTCTAAGGTTTTAAGTTTTATAAGAAAA
AAAAGAATATATAAGGCTTTTAAAGCTTTTAAGGTTTAACGGTTGTGGACAACAAGCCAGGGATGTAACG
CACTGAGAAGCCCTTAGAGCCTCTCAAAGCAATTTTGAGTGACACAGGAACACTTAACGGCTGACATGGG
AATTCTTGAAGACGAAAGGGCCTCGTGATACGCCTATTTTTATAGGTTAATGTCATGATAATAATGGTTT
CTTAGACGTCAGGTGGCACTTTTCGGGGTTAATTAAGGGCTGCAGGAATTCGATATCAAGCTTATCGATA
CCGTCGAAATTCTGATTAATAATTTGTTTAAATTTTTCGTTTGGCGTGAGGTATCCAAGTCTTTTACGAG
GTCGATTATTGAGTTTATTTTCAATCCACTTAATCTGTTTGTTGGTTACTTCACTAAAGTCCTTACCCTT
TGGGATATACTGCCTGATAAGCCCGTTGGTGTTTTCATTGGCACCACGTTCCCATGAGTGGTATGGTTTG
CAAAAATAGAATTTTATTTCCAATTTTTGCGCAATTTCCTCGTGCTCTAGAATATAAACTGCCAGGAATT
GGGGATCGGATTCGAGCTTTAGTACCTAGATTTAGATGTCTAAAAAGCGGGGTACCGAGGACGCGTCAAT
TCTCGAATTGACATAAGCCTGTTCGGTTCGTAAACTGTAATGCAAGTAGCGTATGCGCTCACGCAACTGG
TCCAGAACCTTGACCGAACGCAGCGGTGGTAACGGCGCAGTGGCGGTTTTCATGGCTTGTTATGACTGTT
TTTTTGTACAGTCTATGCCTCGGGCATCCAAGCAGCAAGCGCGTTACGCCGTGGGTCGATGTTTGATGTT
ATGGAGCAGCAACGATGTTACGCAGCAGCAACGATGTTACGCAGCAGGGCAGTCGCCCTAAAACAAAGTT
AGGTGGCTCAAGTATGGGCATCATTCGCACATGTAGGCTCGGCCCTGACCAAGTCAAATCCATGCGGGCT
GCTCTTGATCTTTTCGGTCGTGAGTTCGGAGACGTAGCCACCTACTCCCAACATCAGCCGGACTCCGATT
ACCTCGGGAACTTGCTCCGTAGTAAGACATTCATCGCGCTTGCTGCCTTCGACCAAGAAGCGGTTGTTGG
CGCTCTCGCGGCTTACGTTCTGCCCAAGTTTGAGCAGCCGCGTAGTGAGATCTATATCTATGATCTCGCA
GTCTCCGGCGAGCACCGGAGGCAGGGCATTGCCACCGCGCTCATCAATCTCCTCAAGCATGAGGCCAACG
CGCTTGGTGCTTATGTGATCTACGTGCAAGCAGATTACGGTGACGATCCCGCAGTGGCTCTCTATACAAA
GTTGGGCATACGGGAAGAAGTGATGCACTTTGATATCGACCCAAGTACCGCCACCTAAAGCTCGCACGCT
GCCGCAAGCACTCAGGGCGCAAGGGCTGCTAAAGGAAGCGGAACACGTAGAAAGCCAGTCCGCAGAAACG
GTGCTGACCCCGGATGAATGTCAGCTACTGGGCTATCTGGACAAGGGAAAACGCAAGCGCAAAGAGAAAG
CAGGTAGCTTGCAGTGGGCTTACATGGCGATAGCTAGACTGGGCGGTCTTATGGACAGCAAGCGAACCGG
AATTGCCAGCTGGGGCGCCCTCTGGTAAGGTTGGGAAGCCCTGCAAAGTAAACTGGATGGCTTTCTTGCC
GCCAAGGATCTGATGGCGCAGGGGATCAAGATCTGATCAAGAGACAGGATACTAGTGGAGGAAGAAAAAA
TGGTGAGCAAGGGCGAGGCAGTGATCAAGGAGTTCATGCGGTTCAAGGTGCACATGGAGGGCTCCATGAA
CGGCCACGAGTTCGAGATCGAGGGCGAGGGCGAGGGCCGCCCCTACGAGGGCACCCAGACCGCCAAGCTG
AAGGTGACCAAGGGTGGCCCCCTGCCCTTCTCCTGGGACATCCTGTCCCCTCAGTTCATGTACGGCTCCA
GGGCCTTCATCAAGCACCCCGCCGACATCCCCGACTACTATAAGCAGTCCTTCCCCGAGGGCTTCAAGTG
GGAGCGCGTGATGAACTTCGAGGACGGCGGCGCCGTGACCGTGACCCAGGACACCTCCCTGGAGGACGGC
ACCCTGATCTACAAGGTGAAGCTCCGCGGCACCAACTTCCCTCCTGACGGCCCCGTAATGCAGAAGAAGA
CAATGGGCTGGGAAGCGTCCACCGAGCGGTTGTACCCCGAGGACGGCGTGCTGAAGGGCGACATTAAGAT
GGCCCTGCGCCTGAAGGACGGCGGCCGCTACCTGGCGGACTTCAAGACCACCTACAAGGCCAAGAAGCCC
GTGCAGATGCCCGGCGCCTACAACGTCGACCGCAAGTTGGACATCACCTCCCACAACGAGGACTACACCG
TGGTGGAACAGTACGAACGCTCCGAGGGCCGCCACTCCACCGGCGGCATGGACGAGCTGTACAAGTAAGT
AATTAGCTGAGCTTGGACTCCTGTTGATAGATCCAGTAATGACCTCAGAACTCCATCTGGATTTGTTCAG
AACGCTCGGTTGCCGCCGGGCGTTTTTTATTGGTGAGAATCCAAGCTAGCTTGGCGAGATTTTCAGGAGC
TAAGGAAGCTAAAATGGAGAAAAAAATCACTGGATATACCACCGTTGATATATCCCAATGGCATCGTAAA
GAACATTTTGAGGCATTTCAGTCAGTTGCTCAATGTACCTATAACCAGACCGTTCAGCTGGATATTACGG
CCTTTTTAAAGACCGTAAAGAAAAATAAGCACAAGTTTTATCCGGCCTTTATTCACATTCTTGCCCGCCT
GATGAATGCTCATCCGGAATTTCGTATGGCAATGAAAGACGGTGAGCTGGTGATATGGGATAGTGTTCAC
CCTTGTTACACCGTTTTCCATGAGCAAACTGAAACGTTTTCATCGCTCTGGAGTGAATACCACGACGATT
TCCGGCAGTTTCTACACATATATTCGCAAGATGTGGCGTGTTACGGTGAAAACCTGGCCTATTTCCCTAA
AGGGTTTATTGAGAATATGTTTTTCGTCTCAGCCAATCCCTGGGTGAGTTTCACCAGTTTTGATTTAAAC
GTGGCCAATATGGACAACTTCTTCGCCCCCGTTTTCACCATGGGCAAATATTATACGCAAGGCGACAAGG
TGCTGATGCCGCTGGCGATTCAGGTTCATCATGCCGTTTGTGATGGCTTCCATGTCGGCAGAATGCTTAA
TGAATTACAACAGTACTGCGATGAGTGGCAGGGCGGGGCGTAATTTTTTTAAGGCAGTTATTGGTGCCCT
TAAACGCCTGGGGTAATGACTCTCTAGCTTGAGGCATCAAATAAAACGAAAGGCTCAGTCGAAAGACTGG
GCCTTTCGTTTTATCTGTTGTTTGTCGGTGAACGCTCTCCTGAGTAGGACAAATCCGCCGCTAGGAGCTT
GCGGCCGCCAGCCCGGGCAATTCGAGGGGTATCGCTCTTGAAGGGAACTATGTTGAATAATAAAAACGAA
TTTTCACAAAAAAATGTGTTTTTCTTTGTTAGACCGGGGACTTATCAGCCAACCTGTTATGTGGCGCGGT
ATTATCCCGTATTGACGCCGGGCAAGAGCAACTCGGTCGCCGCATACACTATTCTCAGAATGACTTGGTT
GAGTACTCACCAGTCACAGAAAAGCATCTTACGGATGGCATGACAGTAAGAGAATTATGCAGTGCTGCCA
TAACCATGAGTGATAACACTGCGGCCAACTTACTTCTGACAACGATCGAGGCGATTAAGTTGGGTAACGC
CAGGGTTTTCCCAGTCACGACGTTGTAAAACGACGGCCAGTGAATTAATTCTTGAAGACGAAAGGGCCTC
GTGATACGCCTATTTTTATAGGTTAATGTCATGATAATAATGGTTTCTTAGAGCTTATCGGCCAGCCTCG
CAGAGCAGGATTCCCGTTGAGCACCGCCAGGTGCGAATAAGGGACAGTGAAGAAGGAACACCCGCTCGCG
GGTGGGCCTACTTCACCTATCCTGCCCGGCTGACGCCGTTGGATACACCAAGGAAAGTCTACACGAACCC
TTTGGCAAAATCCTGTATATCGTGCGAAAAAGGATGGATATACCGAAAAAATCGCTATAATGACCCCGAA
GCAGGGTTATGCAGCGGGTGAGCGCAACGCAATTAATGTGAGTTAGCTCACTCATTAGGCACCCCAGGCT
TTACACTTTATGCTTCCGGCTCGTATGTTGTGTGGAATTGTGAGCGGATAACAATTTCACACAGGAAACA
CATATGGAAAAAAAGGAATTTCGTGTTTTGATAAAATACTGTTTTCTGAAGGGAAAAAATACAGTGGAAG
CAAAAACTTGGCTTGATAATGAGTTTCCGGACTCTGCCCCAGGGAAATCAACAATAATTGATTGGTATGC
AAAATTCAAGCGTGGTGAAATGAGCACGGAGGACGGTGAACGCAGTGGACGCCCGAAAGAGGTGGTTACC
GACGAAAACATCAAAAAAATCCACAAAATGATTTTGAATGACCGTAAAATGAAGTTGATCGAGATAGCAG
AGGCCTTAAAGATATCAAAGGAACGTGTTGGTCATATCATTCATCAATATTTGGATATGCGGAAGCTCTG
TGCAAAATGGGTGCCGCGCGAGCTCACATTTGACCAAAAACAACAACGTGTTGATGATTCTGAGCGGTGT
TTGCAGCTGTTAACTCGTAATACACCCGAGTTTTTCCGTCGATATGTGACAATGGATGAAACATGGCTCC
ATCACTACACTCCTGAGTCCAATCGACAGTCGGCTGAGTGGACAGCGACCGGTGAACCGTCTCCGAAGCG
TGGAAAGACTCAAAAGTCCGCTGGCAAAGTAATGGCCTCTGTTTTTTGGGATGCGCATGGAATAATTTTT
ATCGATTATCTTGAGAAGGGAAAAACCATCAACAGTGACTATTATATGGCGTTATTGGAGCGTTTGAAGG
TCGAAATCGCGGCAAAACGGCCCCACATGAAGAAGAAAAAAGTGTTGTTCCACCAAGACAACGCACCGTG
CCACAAGTCATTGAGAACGATGGCAAAAATTCATGAATTGGGCTTCGAATTGCTTCCCCACCCGCCGTAT
TCTCCAGATCTGGCCCCCAGCGACTTTTTCTTGTTCTCAGACCTCAAAAGGATGCTCGCAGGGAAAAAAT
TTGGCTGCAATGAAGAGGTGATCGCCGAAACTGAGGCCTATTTTGAGGCAAAACCGAAGGAGTACTACCA
AAATGGTATCAAAAAATTGGAAGGTCGTTATAATCGTTGTATCGCTCTTGAAGGGAACTATGTTGAATAA
TAAAAACGAATTTTCACAAAAAAATGTGTTTTTCTTTGTTAGACCGGATCTGCAGAATTCCAGCACACTG
GCGGCCGTTA
Features (pLannotate 1.2.2; 20 found; start..end, strand, type, name):
     36..52      +  promoter       AmpR promoter (fragment): bla
     53..274     +  CDS            AmpR (fragment): β-lactamase; bla; confers resistance to ampicillin, carbenicillin, and related antibiotics
    379..523     +  rep_origin     M13 ori (fragment): M13 bacteriophage origin of replication; arrow indicates direction of (+) strand synthesis
    588..976     +  rep_origin     R6K γ ori: γ replication origin from E. coli plasmid R6K; requires the R6K initiator protein pi for replication
   1087..1127    +  misc_feature   MCS (fragment): pBluescript multiple cloning site
   1129..1374    -  CDS            TRA4_BACFG (fragment): Protein inferred from homology: Swiss-Prot protein existence level 3. Required for the transposition of the insertion element. From Bacteroides fragilis.
   1478..1506    +  promoter       Pc promoter: intI1 (promoter lies within the coding sequence); class 1 integron promoter
   1695..2228    +  CDS            GmR: gentamycin acetyltransferase; aacC1; confers resistance to gentamycin
   2236..2553    +  CDS            tnpA (fragment): TN5P_ECOLX - Also known as tnp. Experimental evidence at protein level: Swiss-Prot protein existence level 1. Mediates transposition of transposon Tn5 by a 'cut and paste' mechanism. First, the monomeric transposase binds the 19 bp inverted DNA repeats flanking the transposon. Then, dimerization of the DNA- bound transposase creates a synaptic DNA complex. After nicking of the first DNA strand, excision of the transposon proceeds through a series of intermediates. The transposase then mediates the insertion of the transposon at a new site by strand transfer. The activity of the wild- type tran
   2590..3285    +  CDS            mScarlet-I: mScarlet-I is a basic (constitutively fluorescent) red fluorescent protein published in 2016, derived from synthetic construct. It is reported to be a rapidly-maturing monomer with moderate acid sensitivity.
   3306..3400    +  terminator     lambda t0 terminator: transcription terminator from phage lambda
   3415..3443    +  promoter       cat promoter (fragment): promoter of the E. coli cat gene encoding chloramphenicol acetyltransferase
   3444..4100    +  CDS            cat: CAT_ECOLX - Experimental evidence at protein level: Swiss-Prot protein existence level 1. This enzyme is an effector of chloramphenicol resistance in bacteria. From Escherichia coli. This protein is used as a marker in many commonly used cloning vectors, such as pACYC184.
   4168..4254    +  terminator     rrnB T1 terminator: Escherichia coli rrnB; transcription terminator T1 from the E. coli rrnB gene
   4398..4598    +  CDS            bla(M) (fragment): β-lactamase lacking the signal sequence; bla(M); allows cytosolic expression of β-lactamase
   4599..4665    -  CDS            lacZα (fragment): LacZα fragment of β-galactosidase; lacZ fragment
   4749..4857    -  oriT           oriT: incP origin of transfer
   5004..5025    +  protein_bind   CAP binding site: CAP binding activates transcription in the presence of cAMP. E. coli catabolite activator protein
   5040..5070    +  promoter       lac promoter: promoter for the E. coli lac operon
   5078..5094    +  protein_bind   lac operator: The lac repressor binds to the lac operator to inhibit transcription in E. coli. This inhibition can be relieved by adding lactose or isopropyl-β-D-thiogalactopyranoside (IPTG). lac repressor encoded by lacI
