[The description below was written by a language model from this plasmid's Addgene catalogue record and pLannotate feature annotations shown in this document.]
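Description:
pMRE-Himar-145 is a bacterial transposon delivery plasmid of about 6.2 kb, designed to insert a gene for the red fluorescent protein mScarlet-I into the chromosome of recipient bacteria by Himar1 (mariner-family) transposition. The backbone is not named in the record, but the annotated features show the typical layout of a conjugative suicide vector. Replication depends on an R6K γ origin, which works only in hosts that supply the pi initiator protein. An IncP oriT lets the plasmid be mobilised by conjugation from a donor such as S17-1, the listed growth strain. In recipients lacking pi the plasmid cannot replicate, so the markers persist only after transposition into the genome. Selection is with chloramphenicol and gentamicin, matching the annotated cat and aacC1 (GmR) genes.

The payload region runs in one orientation. A class 1 integron Pc promoter precedes the gentamicin acetyltransferase gene, followed by the mScarlet-I coding sequence with a lambda t0 terminator, then cat with its own promoter fragment and an rrnB T1 terminator. The promoter driving mScarlet-I is not annotated, and neither the Himar1 transposase gene nor its inverted repeats are identified in the feature table. A lac promoter/operator with a CAP site lies upstream of the unannotated stretch at the end of the sequence, but the record does not state what it drives. The short hits to a Tn5 transposase, a Bacteroides transposition protein, β-lactamase, lacZα and the M13 origin are fragments, probably cloning remnants or partial homologies rather than functional parts. The plasmid belongs to a toolbox for fluorescently tagging diverse bacteria, in which the Himar1 system is used to extend host range.
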