Addgene plasmid #185934: pMRE-Himar-145
Purpose: Himar transposon delivery plasmid that delivers a red fluorescent mScarlet-I protein gene
Depositing lab: Mitja Remus-Emsermann. Depositing organization: Freie Universitaet Berlin. Publication: Chromatic Bacteria v.2-A Himar1 Transposon-Based Delivery Vector to Extend the Host Range of a Toolbox to Fluorescently Tag Bacteria. Stocks C, Schlechter R, Remus-Emsermann M. Bacteria 2022, 1(1), 56-65 10.3390/bacteria1010006.
Backbone
  Vector backbone: Unspecified
  Vector type: Bacterial Expression
Growth in bacteria
  Bacterial resistance: Chloramphenicol and Gentamicin, 25 & 10 μg/mL
  Growth temperature: 37°C
  Growth strain: S17-1
  Copy number: High Copy
Gene/Insert
  Gene/Insert name: mScarlet-I
  Species: Synthetic
  Cloning method: Gibson Cloning
Terms and licenses: Academic/Nonprofit Terms; Industry Terms: Not Available to Industry
Depositor comments: Please visit https://www.biorxiv.org/content/10.1101/2021.03.26.437257v1 for bioRxiv preprint.
How to cite: pMRE-Himar-145 was a gift from Mitja Remus-Emsermann (Addgene plasmid # 185934 ; http://n2t.net/addgene:185934 ; RRID:Addgene_185934)
